Addgene plasmid #171384: CMV-dCas13X.1-RESCUE-S-SV40pA_U6-BbsI-DR_CMV-mCherry-P2A-Puro-BGHpA
Purpose: Expression vector for encoding a human codon-optimized dCas13X.1-RESCUE-S driven by CMV promoter,mCherry driven by CMV promoter and U6-driven crRNAs cloning site.
Depositing lab: Hui Yang. Depositing organization: Center for Excellence in Brain Science and Intelligence Technology, Chinese Academy of Sciences. Publication: Programmable RNA editing with compact CRISPR-Cas13 systems from uncultivated microbes. Xu C, Zhou Y, Xiao Q, He B, Geng G, Wang Z, Cao B, Dong X, Bai W, Wang Y, Wang X, Zhou D, Yuan T, Huo X, Lai J, Yang H. Nat Methods. 2021 May;18(5):499-506. doi: 10.1038/s41592-021-01124-4. Epub 2021 May 3. PubMed 33941935.
Backbone
  Vector backbone: pCX539
  Vector type: Mammalian Expression
Growth in bacteria
  Bacterial resistance: Ampicillin, 100 μg/mL
  Growth temperature: 37°C
  Growth strain: DH5alpha
  Copy number: High Copy
Gene/Insert
  Gene/Insert name: humanized dCas13X.1-RESCUE-S (alt names: dCas13X.1-RESCUE-S; pCX1447)
  Species: Synthetic
  Promoter: CMV, U6
  Cloning method: Restriction Enzyme; 5′ cloning site Unknown (unknown if destroyed); 3′ cloning site Unknown (unknown if destroyed)
Terms and licenses: Academic/Nonprofit Terms; Industry Terms: Not Available to Industry
How to cite: CMV-dCas13X.1-RESCUE-S-SV40pA_U6-BbsI-DR_CMV-mCherry-P2A-Puro-BGHpA was a gift from Hui Yang (Addgene plasmid # 171384 ; http://n2t.net/addgene:171384 ; RRID:Addgene_171384)
