[The description below was written by a language model from this plasmid's Addgene catalogue record and pLannotate feature annotations shown in this document.]
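Description:
CMV-dCas13X.1-RESCUE-S-SV40pA_U6-BbsI-DR_CMV-mCherry-P2A-Puro-BGHpA is an all-in-one mammalian expression plasmid for programmable RNA base editing, built on the pCX539 backbone. In bacteria it is maintained as a high-copy plasmid through a ColE1/pUC-type origin and selected with ampicillin via the β-lactamase gene.

The main payload is a synthetic, human codon-optimized fusion of catalytically dead Cas13X.1, a compact RNA-guided RNA-binding protein, to the RESCUE-S deaminase module. The feature table detects the deaminase portion as a fragment homologous to ADAR2 (Adarb1), the adenosine deaminase acting on double-stranded RNA, followed by an SV40 polyadenylation signal. The dCas13X.1 coding region itself is not annotated, but it presumably occupies the unannotated stretch upstream of the deaminase. A short match to a fluorogen-activating protein immediately before the deaminase is probably a linker-like sequence rather than a functional element. The name and catalogue fields describe this cassette as CMV-driven. The annotation instead shows a CMV enhancer joined to a chicken β-actin promoter and a hybrid intron, which is a CBh/CAG-like arrangement.

Downstream, a human U6 Pol III promoter drives the crRNA cassette. According to the construct name, BbsI sites allow a spacer to be inserted next to the Cas13X.1 direct repeat. A third cassette uses a full CMV enhancer/promoter to express mCherry and puromycin N-acetyltransferase, separated by a self-cleaving P2A peptide and terminated by the bGH poly(A) signal. This allows transfected cells to be identified by red fluorescence or enriched with puromycin. The plasmid is suited to targeting base edits to chosen transcripts in mammalian cells after a guide has been cloned in. The sequence record is labelled as a partial NGS result.
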