Features (pLannotate 1.2.2; 15 found; start..end, strand, type, name):
    396..681     +  enhancer       CMV enhancer: human cytomegalovirus immediate early enhancer; contains an 18-bp deletion relative to the standard CMV enhancer
    683..960     +  promoter       chicken β-actin promoter: No description available
    961..1188    +  intron         hybrid intron: hybrid between chicken β-actin (CBA) and minute virus of mice (MMV) introns (Gray et al., 2011)
   3606..3631    +  CDS            FAPα2 (fragment): fluorogen-activating protein composed of a dimer of the L5-MG single-chain antibody fragment (Szent-Gyorgyi et al., 2008) binds malachite green derivatives to produce red fluorescence
   3636..4790    +  CDS            Adarb1 (fragment): RED1_RAT - Also known as Red1. Experimental evidence at protein level: Swiss-Prot protein existence level 1. Catalyzes the hydrolytic deamination of adenosine to inosine in double-stranded RNA (dsRNA) referred to as A-to-I RNA editing. This may affect gene expression and function in a number of ways that include mRNA translation by changing codons and hence the amino acid sequence of proteins; pre-mRNA splicing by altering splice site recognition sequences; RNA stability by changing sequences involved in nuclease recognition; genetic stability in the case of RNA virus genomes by changing seque
   4800..4934    +  polyA_signal   SV40 poly(A) signal: SV40 polyadenylation signal
   4941..5181    +  promoter       U6 promoter: RNA polymerase III promoter for human U6 snRNA
   5331..5634    +  enhancer       CMV enhancer: human cytomegalovirus immediate early enhancer
   5635..5838    +  promoter       CMV promoter: human cytomegalovirus (CMV) immediate early promoter
   5873..6580    +  CDS            mCherry: mCherry is a basic (constitutively fluorescent) red fluorescent protein published in 2004, derived from Discosoma sp.. It is reported to be a very rapidly-maturing monomer with low acid sensitivity.
   6646..7243    +  CDS            PuroR (fragment): puromycin N-acetyltransferase; pac from Streptomyces; confers resistance to puromycin
   7250..7361    +  polyA_signal   bGH poly(A) signal: bovine growth hormone polyadenylation signal
   7896..8000    +  promoter       AmpR promoter: bla
   8001..8861    +  CDS            AmpR: β-lactamase; bla; confers resistance to ampicillin, carbenicillin, and related antibiotics
   9032..9620    +  rep_origin     ori: high-copy-number ColE1/pMB1/pBR322/pUC origin of replication
>Addgene plasmid #171384 | CMV-dCas13X.1-RESCUE-S-SV40pA_U6-BbsI-DR_CMV-mCherry-P2A-Puro-BGHpA | addgene full sequence | sequence record 337351 | Addgene Partial NGS Result
TATCCCCTGATTCTCTCGAGTTAACCCTAGAAAGATAATCATATTGTGACGTACGTTAAAGATAATCATG
CGTAAAATTGACGCATGTGTTTTATCGATCTGTATATCGAGGTTTATTTATTAATTTGAATAGATATTAA
GTTTTATTATATTTACACTTACATACTAATAATAAATTCAACAAACAATTTATTTATGTTTATTTATTTA
TTAAAAAAAAACAAAAACTCAAAATTTCTTCTATAAAGTAACAAAACTTTTAAACATTCTCTCTTTTACA
AAAATAAACTTATTTTGTACTTTAAAAACAGTCATGTTGTATTATAAAATAAGTAATTAGCTTAACTTAT
ACATAATAGAAACAAATTATACTTATTAATTAATCTAGAGGTACCCGTTACATAACTTACGGTAAATGGC
CCGCCTGGCTGACCGCCCAACGACCCCCGCCCATTGACGTCAATAGTAACGCCAATAGGGACTTTCCATT
GACGTCAATGGGTGGAGTATTTACGGTAAACTGCCCACTTGGCAGTACATCAAGTGTATCATATGCCAAG
TACGCCCCCTATTGACGTCAATGACGGTAAATGGCCCGCCTGGCATTGTGCCCAGTACATGACCTTATGG
GACTTTCCTACTTGGCAGTACATCTACGTATTAGTCATCGCTATTACCATGGTCGAGGTGAGCCCCACGT
TCTGCTTCACTCTCCCCATCTCCCCCCCCTCCCCACCCCCAATTTTGTATTTATTTATTTTTTAATTATT
TTGTGCAGCGATGGGGGCGGGGGGGGGGGGGGGGCGCGCGCCGGGGGGGGGGGGGGGGGGSGGGGGGSGG
GGSGGGGSGAGGCGGAGAGGTGCGGCGGCAGCCAATCAGAGCGGCGCGCTCCGAAAGTTTCCTTTTATGG
CGAGGCGGCGGCGGCGGCGGCCCTATAAAAAGCGAAGCGCGCGGCGGGCGGGAGTCGCTGCGCGCTGCCT
TCGCCCCGTGCCCCGCTCCGCCGCCGCCTCGCGCCGCCCGCCCCGGCTCTGACTGACCGCGTTACTCCCA
CAGGTGAGCGGGCGGGACGGCCCTTCTCCTCCGGGCTGTAATTAGCTGAGCAAGAGGTAAGGGTTTAAGG
GATGGTTGGTTGGTGGGGTATTAATGTTTAATTACCTGGAGCACCTGCCTGAAATCACTTTTTTTCAGGT
TGGACCGGTGCCACCATGCCTAAGAAAAAGCGTAAGGTCGCCCAGGTGAGCAAGCAGACCTCCAAGAAGA
GGGAGCTGAGCATCGACGAGTACCAGGGCGCCCGGAAGTGGTGCTTCACCATTGCCTTCAACAAGGCCCT
GGTGAACCGGGACAAGAACGACGGCCTGTTCGTGGAAAGCCTGCTGAGACACGAGAAGTACAGCAAGCAC
GACTGGTACGACGAAGATACCCGGGCCCTGATCAAGTGCAGCACCCAGGCCGCCAACGCCAAGGCTGAAG
CCCTGGCGAACTACTTCAGTGCTTACCGGCATAGCCCTGGCTGCCTGACCTTCACCGCCGAGGACGAACT
GCGGACCATCATGGAGAGAGCCTATGAGCGGGCCATCTTCGAGTGCAGAAGAAGAGAGACAGAGGTGATC
ATCGAGTTTCCCAGCCTGTTCGAGGGCGACCGGATCACCACCGCCGGCGTGGTGTTTTTCGTGAGCTTTT
TCGTGGAAAGAAGAGTGCTGGATCGGCTGTATGGAGCCGTGTCCGGCCTGAAGAAGAATGAGGGACAGTA
CAAGCTGACCCGGAAGGCCCTGAGCATGTACTGCCTGAAGGACAGCAGATTCACCAAGGCCTGGGATAAG
CGGGTGCTGCTGTTCAGAGACATCCTGGCCCAGCTGGGAAGAATCCCCGCCGAGGCCTACGAGTACTACC
ACGGCGAGCAGGGTGATAAGAAGAGAGCTAACGACAATGAGGGCACAAATCCCAAGCGGCACAAGGACAA
GTTCATCGAATTTGCACTGCACTACCTGGAAGCCCAGCACAGCGAGATCTGCTTCGGCAGACGCCACATC
GTGCGGGAAGAGGCCGGCGCCGGCGATGAGCACAAGAAGCACCGGACCAAGGGAAAGGTGGTGGTGGACT
TCAGCAAGAAGGACGAGGACCAGAGCTACTATATCTCCAAGAACAACGTGATCGTGCGGATCGACAAGAA
CGCCGGCCCTAGAAGCTACCGGATGGGCCTGAACGAGCTGAAGTACCTCGTGCTGCTGAGCCTGCAGGGG
AAGGGCGACGATGCCATCGCCAAGCTGTACAGATACAGACAGCACGTGGAGAACATCCTGGATGTGGTGA
AGGTGACCGATAAGGATAACCACGTGTTCCTGCCCCGCTTCGTGCTGGAGCAGCACGGCATCGGCAGAAA
GGCCTTCAAGCAGCGGATCGATGGACGGGTGAAGCACGTGCGGGGCGTGTGGGAGAAGAAGAAGGCCGCC
ACCAATGAAATGACCCTGCACGAGAAGGCCAGAGACATCCTGCAGTACGTGAACGAAAACTGCACCCGGT
CCTTCAACCCTGGCGAATACAACAGACTGCTGGTGTGCCTGGTGGGCAAGGACGTGGAGAACTTTCAGGC
CGGCCTGAAGCGGCTGCAGCTGGCCGAAAGGATCGATGGCCGGGTGTACTCCATCTTCGCCCAGACCAGC
ACCATCAATGAGATGCACCAGGTGGTGTGCGACCAGATCCTGAACCGGCTGTGCAGAATCGGCGACCAGA
AGCTGTACGATTACGTGGGACTGGGCAAGAAGGACGAAATCGACTACAAGCAGAAGGTGGCCTGGTTCAA
GGAGCACATCAGCATCCGGAGAGGATTCCTGAGAAAGAAGTTCTGGTACGATAGCAAGAAGGGATTCGCA
AAGCTGGTGGAGGAACACCTGGAGTCCGGCGGCGGCCAGCGCGACGTGGGCCTGGACAAGAAGTACTACC
ACATCGACGCCATCGGCAGATTCGAGGGCGCCAACCCCGCCCTGTACGAGACCCTGGCCAGAGATCGGCT
GTGCCTCATGATGGCCCAGTACTTCCTGGGCAGCGTGAGAAAGGAACTGGGCAACAAGATTGTGTGGAGC
AACGACAGCATCGAACTGCCTGTGGAAGGCTCTGTGGGAAATGAGAAGAGCATCGTGTTCTCCGTGTCTG
ACTACGGCAAGCTGTACGTGCTGGACGATGCCGAATTCCTGGGCCGGATCTGCGAATACTTCATGCCCCA
CGAAAAGGGCAAGATCCGGTACCACACAGTGTACGAAAAGGGCTTTAGAGCATACAACGACCTGCAGAAG
AAGTGCGTGGAGGCCGTGCTGGCTTTCGAAGAGAAGGTGGTGAAGGCCAAGAAGATGAGCGAGAAGGAAG
GCGCCCACTACATCGACTTCCGGGAGATCCTGGCCCAGACCATGTGCAAGGAGGCCGAAAAGACCGCAGT
GAACAAGGTGGCGGCTGCCTTCTTCGCTGCGCACCTGAAGTTCGTGATTGACGAGTTCGGCCTGTTCAGC
GACGTGATGAAGAAGTACGGCATCGAGAAGGAATGGAAGTTCCCTGTCAAGCCCAAGAAGAAGCGGAAGG
TGGGTGGAGGCGGAGGTTCTGGGGGAGGAGGTAGTGGCGGTGGTGGTTCAGGAGGCGGCGGAAGCCAGCT
GCATTTACCGCAGGTTTTAGCTGACGCTGTCTCACGCCTGGTCATAGGTAAGTTTGGTGACCTGACCGAC
AACTTCTCCTCCCCTCACGCTCGCAGAATAGGTCTGGCTGGAGTCGTCATGACAACAGGCACAGATGTTA
AAGATGCCAAGGTGATATGTGTTTCTACAGGAGCAAAATGTATTAATGGTGAATACCTAAGTGATCGTGG
CCTTGCATTAAATGACTGCCATGCAGAAATAGTATCTCGGAGATCCTTGCTCAGATTTCTTTATACACAA
CTTGAGCTTTACTTAAATAACGAGGATGATCAAAAAAGATCCATCTTTCAGAAATCAGAGCGAGGGGGGT
TTAGGCTGAAGGAGAATATACAGTTTCATCTGTACATCAGCACCTCTCCCTGTGGAGATGCCAGAATCTT
CTCACCACATGAGGCAATCCTGGAAGAACCAGCAGATAGACACCCAAATCGTAAAGCAAGAGGACAGCTA
CGGACCAAAATAGAGGCTGGTCAGGGGACGATTCCAGTGCGCAACAATGCGAGCATCCAAACGTGGGACG
GGGTGCTGCAAGGGGAGCGGCTGCTCACCATGTCCTGCAGTGACAAGATTGCACGCTGGAACGTGGTGGG
CATCCAGGGATCACTGCTCAGCATTTTCGTGGAGCCCATTTACTTCTCGAGCATCATCCTGGGCAGCCTT
TACCACGGGGACCACCTTTCCAGGGCCATGTACCAGCGGATCTCCAACATAGAGGACCTGCCACCTCTCT
ACACCCTCAACAAGCCTTTGCTCACAGGCATCAGCAATGCAGAAGCACGGCAGCCAGGGAAGGCCCCCAT
ATTCAGTGTCAACTGGACGGTAGGCGACTCCGCTATTGAGGTCATCAACGCCACGACTGGGAAGGGAGAG
CTGGGCCGCGCGTCCCGCCTGTGTAAGCACGCGTTGTACTGTCGCTGGATGCGTGTGCACGGCAAGGTTC
CCTCCCACTTACTACGCTCCAAGATTACCAAGCCCAACGTGTACCATGAGACAAAGCTGGCGGCAAAGGA
GTACCAGGCCGCCAAGGCGCGTCTGTTCACAGCCTTCATCAAGGCGGGGCTGGGGGCCTGGGTGGAGAAG
CCCACCGAGCAGGACCAGTTCTCACTCACGTAAAAGCTTAACTTGTTTATTGCAGCTTATAATGGTTACA
AATAAAGCAATAGCATCACAAATTTCACAAATAAAGCATTTTTTTCACTGCATTCTAGTTGTGGTTTGTC
CAAACTCATCAATGTATCTTATCATGTCTGGATCACTAGTGAGGGCCTATTTCCCATGATTCCTTCATAT
TTGCATATACGATACAAGGCTGTTAGAGAGATAATTGGAATTAATTTGACTGTAAACACAAAGATATTAG
TACAAAATACGTGACGTAGAAAGTAATAATTTCTTGGGTAGTTTGCAGTTTTAAAATTATGTTTTAAAAT
GGACTATCATATGCTTACCGTAACTTGAAAGTATTTCGATTTCTTGGCTTTATATATCTTGTGGAAAGGA
CGAAACACCGGGGTCTTCGATATTCAAGCGTCGGAAGACCTGCTGGAGCAGCCCCCGATTTGTGGGGTGA
TTACAGCTTTTTTTACGCGTTAGTTATTAATAGTAATCAATTACGGGGTCATTAGTTCATAGCCCATATA
TGGAGTTCCGCGTTACATAACTTACGGTAAATGGCCCGCCTGGCTGACCGCCCAACGACCCCCGCCCATT
GACGTCAATAATGACGTATGTTCCCATAGTAACGCCAATAGGGACTTTCCATTGACGTCAATGGGTGGAG
TATTTACGGTAAACTGCCCACTTGGCAGTACATCAAGTGTATCATATGCCAAGTACGCCCCCTATTGACG
TCAATGACGGTAAATGGCCCGCCTGGCATTATGCCCAGTACATGACCTTATGGGACTTTCCTACTTGGCA
GTACATCTACGTATTAGTCATCGCTATTACCATGGTGATGCGGTTTTGGCAGTACATCAATGGGCGTGGA
TAGCGGTTTGACTCACGGGGATTTCCAAGTCTCCACCCCATTGACGTCAATGGGAGTTTGTTTTGGCACC
AAAATCAACGGGACTTTCCAAAATGTCGTAACAACTCCGCCCCATTGACGCAAATGGGCGGTAGGCGTGT
ACGGTGGGAGGTCTATATAAGCAGAGCTGGTTTAGTGAACCGTCAGATCCGCTAGCGCCACCATGGTGAG
CAAGGGCGAGGAGGATAACATGGCCATCATCAAGGAGTTCATGCGCTTCAAGGTGCACATGGAGGGCTCC
GTGAACGGCCACGAGTTCGAGATCGAGGGCGAGGGCGAGGGCCGCCCCTACGAGGGCACCCAGACCGCCA
AGCTGAAGGTGACCAAGGGTGGCCCCCTGCCCTTCGCCTGGGACATCCTGTCCCCTCAGTTCATGTACGG
CTCCAAGGCCTACGTGAAGCACCCCGCCGACATCCCCGACTACTTGAAGCTGTCCTTCCCCGAGGGCTTC
AAGTGGGAGCGCGTGATGAACTTCGATGACGGCGGCGTGGTGACCGTGACCCAGGACTCCTCCCTGCAGG
ACGGCGAGTTCATCTACAAGGTGAAGCTGCGCGGCACCAACTTCCCCTCCGACGGCCCCGTAATGCAGAA
GAAAACCATGGGCTGGGAGGCCTCCTCCGAGCGGATGTACCCCGAGGACGGCGCCCTGAAGGGCGAGATC
AAGCAGAGGCTGAAGCTGAAGGACGGCGGCCACTACGACGCTGAGGTCAAGACCACCTACAAGGCCAAGA
AGCCCGTGCAGCTGCCCGGCGCCTACAACGTCAACATCAAGTTGGACATCACCTCCCACAACGAGGACTA
CACCATCGTGGAACAGTACGAACGCGCCGAGGGCCGCCACTCCACCGGCGGCATGGACGAGCTGTACAAG
GGTAGTGGGGCAACAAACTTCTCTCTGCTGAAACAAGCCGGAGATGTCGAAGAGAATCCTGGACCGACCG
AGTACAAGCCCACGGTGCGCCTCGCCACCCGCGACGACGTCCCCAGGGCCGTACGCACCCTCGCCGCCGC
GTTCGCCGACTACCCCGCCACGCGCCACACCGTCGATCCGGACCGCCACATCGAGCGGGTCACCGAGCTG
CAAGAACTCTTCCTCACGCGCGTCGGGCTCGACATCGGCAAGGTGTGGGTCGCGGACGACGGCGCCGCGG
TGGCGGTCTGGACCACGCCGGAGAGCGTCGAAGCGGGGGCGGTGTTCGCCGAGATCGGCCCGCGCATGGC
CGAGTTGAGCGGTTCCCGGCTGGCCGCGCAGCAACAGATGGAAGGCCTCCTGGCGCCGCACCGGCCCAAG
GAGCCCGCGTGGTTCCTGGCCACCGTCGGAGTCTCGCCCGACCACCAGGGCAAGGGTCTGGGCAGCGCCG
TCGTGCTCCCCGGAGTGGAGGCGGCCGAGCGCGCCGGGGTGCCCGCCTTCCTGGAGACCTCCGCGCCCCG
CAACCTCCCCTTCTACGAGCGGCTCGGCTTCACCGTCACCGCCGACGTCGAGGTGCCCGAAGGACCGCGC
ACCTGGTGCATGACCCGCAAGCCCGGTGCCTGACTTAAGCTGTGCCTTCTAGTTGCCAGCCATCTGTTGT
TTGCCCCTCCCCCGTGCCTTCCTTGACCCTGGAAGGTGCCACTCCCACTGTCCTTTCCTAATAAAATGAG
GAAATTGCATCGCATTGTCTGAGTAGGTGTCATTCTATTCTGGGGGGTGGGGTGGGGCAGGACAGCAAGG
GGGAGGATTGGGAAAACAATAGCAGGCATGCTGGGGATGCGGTGGGCTCTATGGGTCGACGGCGCGCCCT
AGACGAAGCAGCTCCAGCCTACACAATCGCTCAAGACGTGTAATGCTTTTATTATATATTAGTCACGATA
TCTATAACAAGAAAATATATATATAATAAGTTATCACGTAAGTAGAACATGAAATAACAATATAATTATC
GTATGAGTTAAATCTTAAAAGTCACGTAAAAGATAATCATGCGTCATTTTGACTCACGCGGTCGTTATAG
TTCAAAATCAGTGACACTTACCGCATTGACAAGCACGCCTCACGGGAGCTCCAAGCGGCGACTGAGATGT
CCTAAATGCACAGCGACGGATTCGCGCTATTTAGAAAGAGAGAGCAATATTTCAAGAATGCATGCGTCAA
TTTTACGCAGACTATCTTTCTAGGGTTAAGGATCCGCACTTTTCGGGGAAATGTGCGCGGAACCCCTATT
TGTTTATTTTTCTAAATACATTCAAATATGTATCCGCTCATGAGACAATAACCCTGATAAATGCTTCAAT
AATATTGAAAAAGGAAGAGTATGAGTATTCAACATTTCCGTGTCGCCCTTATTCCCTTTTTTGCGGCATT
TTGCCTTCCTGTTTTTGCTCACCCAGAAACGCTGGTGAAAGTAAAAGATGCTGAAGATCAGTTGGGTGCA
CGAGTGGGTTACATCGAACTGGATCTCAACAGCGGTAAGATCCTTGAGAGTTTTCGCCCCGAAGAACGTT
TTCCAATGATGAGCACTTTTAAAGTTCTGCTATGTGGCGCGGTATTATCCCGTATTGACGCCGGGCAAGA
GCAACTCGGTCGCCGCATACACTATTCTCAGAATGACTTGGTTGAGTACTCACCAGTCACAGAAAAGCAT
CTTACGGATGGCATGACAGTAAGAGAATTATGCAGTGCTGCCATAACCATGAGTGATAACACTGCGGCCA
ACTTACTTCTGACAACGATCGGAGGACCGAAGGAGCTAACCGCTTTTTTGCACAACATGGGGGATCATGT
AACTCGCCTTGATCGTTGGGAACCGGAGCTGAATGAAGCCATACCAAACGACGAGCGTGACACCACGATG
CCTGTAGCAATGGCAACAACGTTGCGCAAACTATTAACTGGCGAACTACTTACTCTAGCTTCCCGGCAAC
AATTAATAGACTGGATGGAGGCGGATAAAGTTGCAGGACCACTTCTGCGCTCGGCCCTTCCGGCTGGCTG
GTTTATTGCTGATAAATCTGGAGCCGGTGAGCGTGGGTCTCGCGGTATCATTGCAGCACTGGGGCCAGAT
GGTAAGCCCTCCCGTATCGTAGTTATCTACACGACGGGGAGTCAGGCAACTATGGATGAACGAAATAGAC
AGATCGCTGAGATAGGTGCCTCACTGATTAAGCATTGGTAACTGTCAGACCAAGTTTACTCATATATACT
TTAGATTGATTTAAAACTTCATTTTTAATTTAAAAGGATCTAGGTGAAGATCCTTTTTGATAATCTCATG
ACCAAAATCCCTTAACGTGAGTTTTCGTTCCACTGAGCGTCAGACCCCGTAGAAAAGATCAAAGGATCTT
CTTGAGATCCTTTTTTTCTGCGCGTAATCTGCTGCTTGCAAACAAAAAAACCACCGCTACCAGCGGTGGT
TTGTTTGCCGGATCAAGAGCTACCAACTCTTTTTCCGAAGGTAACTGGCTTCAGCAGAGCGCAGATACCA
AATACTGTTCTTCTAGTGTAGCCGTAGTTAGGCCACCACTTCAAGAACTCTGTAGCACCGCCTACATACC
TCGCTCTGCTAATCCTGTTACCAGTGGCTGCTGCCAGTGGCGATAAGTCGTGTCTTACCGGGTTGGACTC
AAGACGATAGTTACCGGATAAGGCGCAGCGGTCGGGCTGAACGGGGGGTTCGTGCACACAGCCCAGCTTG
GAGCGAACGACCTACACCGAACTGAGATACCTACAGCGTGAGCTATGAGAAAGCGCCACGCTTCCCGAAG
GGAGAAAGGCGGACAGGTATCCGGTAAGCGGCAGGGTCGGAACAGGAGAGCGCACGAGGGAGCTTCCAGG
GGGAAACGCCTGGTATCTTTATAGTCCTGTCGGGTTTCGCCACCTCTGACTTGAGCGTCGATTTTTGTGA
TGCTCGTCAGGGGGGCGGAGCCTATGGAAAAACGCCAGCAACGCGGCCTTTTTACGGTTCCTGGCCTTTT
GCTGGCCTTTTGCTCACATGTTCTTTCCTGCGT
